Addgene plasmid #162978: C453-E21: attB4-FerHp>-attB5
Purpose: Gateway attB4/attB5 entry clone for mammalian expression using the human EF1alpha promoter
Depositing lab: Dominic Esposito. Depositing organization: National Cancer Institute (NCI). Publication: Combinatorial assembly of clone libraries using site-specific recombination. Wall VE, Garvey LA, Mehalko JL, Procter LV, Esposito D. Methods Mol Biol. 2014;1116:193-208. doi: 10.1007/978-1-62703-764-8_14. PubMed 24395366.
Backbone
  Vector backbone: pDonr215
  Vector type: Synthetic Biology
Growth in bacteria
  Bacterial resistance: Kanamycin, 50 μg/mL
  Growth temperature: 37°C
  Growth strain: DH5alpha
  Copy number: High Copy
Gene/Insert
  Gene/Insert name: human Ferritin heavy chain promoter
  Species: H. sapiens (human)
  Cloning method: Gateway Cloning
Terms and licenses: Academic/Nonprofit Terms; Industry Terms: Not Available to Industry
How to cite: C453-E21: attB4-FerHp>-attB5 was a gift from Dominic Esposito (Addgene plasmid # 162978 ; http://n2t.net/addgene:162978 ; RRID:Addgene_162978)
