[The description below was written by a language model from this plasmid's Addgene catalogue record and pLannotate feature annotations shown in this document.]
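Description:
C453-E21: attB4-FerHp>-attB5 is a small Gateway entry clone built in the pDonr215 donor backbone and catalogued as a synthetic biology part for multisite, combinatorial assembly of mammalian expression constructs. It is maintained in E. coli at high copy through a ColE1/pUC-type origin and selected with kanamycin via an aph(3')-Ia (KanR) gene. The rrnB T1 and T2 terminators sit next to the cloning region, where they insulate the insert from read-through transcription originating in the backbone. The payload is a promoter-only module with no coding sequence. It is flanked by attB4 and attB5 core sequences embedded in attL-type arms, which is the configuration expected after a BP reaction. An LR reaction can then place the promoter in a defined position and orientation upstream of other entry modules in a destination vector.

The identity of the promoter is not consistent across the record. The plasmid name and insert field give the human ferritin heavy chain promoter, whereas the purpose line refers to the human EF1alpha promoter. Neither of the two sequencing records resolves this. The 2,759 nt record annotates a roughly 500 bp mouse PGK promoter between the att sites. The 2,673 nt record annotates only a fragment of the SV40 enhancer/early promoter in the same position. The SV40 fragment might reflect a composite promoter design, but the record does not say so. The backbone features are the same in both records, and they differ only in the insert. The promoter should therefore be treated as unconfirmed and checked by sequence before use.
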