Features (pLannotate 1.2.2; 9 found; start..end, strand, type, name):
      6..91      +  protein_bind   attL1 (fragment): mutant version of attL; recombination site for the Gateway® LR reaction LR Clonase™
     82..102     +  protein_bind   attB5: mutant version of attB; core recombination site for the Gateway® BP reaction BP Clonase™
    108..607     -  promoter       PGK promoter: mouse phosphoglycerate kinase 1 promoter
    613..633     -  protein_bind   attB4: mutant version of attB; core recombination site for the Gateway® BP reaction BP Clonase™
    624..709     -  protein_bind   attL1 (fragment): mutant version of attL; recombination site for the Gateway® LR reaction LR Clonase™
    759..802     -  terminator     rrnB T1 terminator: Escherichia coli rrnB; transcription terminator T1 from the E. coli rrnB gene
    934..961     +  terminator     rrnB T2 terminator: transcription terminator T2 from the E. coli rrnB gene
   1096..1684    -  rep_origin     ori: high-copy-number ColE1/pMB1/pBR322/pUC origin of replication
   1827..2636    -  CDS            KanR: aminoglycoside phosphotransferase; aph(3')-Ia; confers resistance to kanamycin in bacteria or G418 (Geneticin®) in eukaryotes
>Addgene plasmid #162978 | C453-E21: attB4-FerHp>-attB5 | addgene full sequence | sequence record 330915 | Addgene NGS Result
AGCTCCAAATAATGATTTTATTTTGACTGATAGTGACCTGTTCGTTGCAACAAATTGATAAGCAATGCTT
TTTTATAATGCCAACTTTGTATACAAAAGTTGGCGGTCGAAAGGCCCGGAGATGAGGAAGAGGAGAACAG
CGCGGCAGACGTGCGCTTTTGAAGCGTGCAGAATGCCGGGCCTCCGGAGGACCTTCGGGCGCCCGCCCCG
CCCCTGAGCCCGCCCCTGAGCCCGCCCCCGGACCCACCCCTTCCCAGCCTCTGAGCCCAGAAAGCGAAGG
AGCAAAGCTGCTATTGGCCGCTGCCCCAAAGGCCTACCCGCTTCCATTGCTCAGCGGTGCTGTCCATCTG
CACGAGACTAGTGAGACGTGCTACTTCCATTTGTCACGTCCTGCACGACGCGAGCTGCGGGGCGGGGGGG
AACTTCCTGACTAGGGGAGGAGTAGAAGGTGGCGCGAAGGGGCCACCAAAGAACGGAGCCGGTTGGCGCC
TACCGGTGGATGTGGAATGTGTGCGAGGCCAGAGGCCACTTGTGTAGCGCCAAGTGCCCAGCGGGGCTGC
TAAAGCGCATGCTCCAGACTGCCTTGGGAAAAGCGCCTCCCCTACCCGGTGCCAACTTTTCTATACAAAG
TTGGCATTATAAAAAAGCATTGCTTATCAATTTGTTGCAACGAACAGGTCACTATCAGTCAAAATAAAAT
CATTATTTGGAGCTCCATGGTAGCGTTAACGCGAGAGTAGGGAACTGCCAGGCATCAAATAAAACGAAAG
GCTCAGTCGGAAGACTGGGCCTTTCGTTTTATCTGTTGTTTGTCGGTGAACGCTCTCCTGAGTAGGACAA
ATCCGCCGGGAGCGGATTTGAACGTTGTGAAGCAACGGCCCGGAGGGTGGCGGGCAGGACGCCCGCCATA
AACTGCCAGGCATCAAACTAAGCAGAAGGCCATCCTGACGGATGGCCTTTTTGCGTTTCTACAAACTCTT
CCTGGCTAGCGGTAATACGGTTATCCACAGAATCAGGGGATAACGCAGGAAAGAACATGTGAGCAAAAGG
CCAGCAAAAGGCCAGGAACCGTAAAAAGGCCGCGTTGCTGGCGTTTTTCCATAGGCTCCGCCCCCCTGAC
GAGCATCACAAAAATCGACGCTCAAGTCAGAGGTGGCGAAACCCGACAGGACTATAAAGATACCAGGCGT
TTCCCCCTGGAAGCTCCCTCGTGCGCTCTCCTGTTCCGACCCTGCCGCTTACCGGATACCTGTCCGCCTT
TCTCCCTTCGGGAAGCGTGGCGCTTTCTCATAGCTCACGCTGTAGGTATCTCAGTTCGGTGTAGGTCGTT
CGCTCCAAGCTGGGCTGTGTGCACGAACCCCCCGTTCAGCCCGACCGCTGCGCCTTATCCGGTAACTATC
GTCTTGAGTCCAACCCGGTAAGACACGACTTATCGCCACTGGCAGCAGCCACTGGTAACAGGATTAGCAG
AGCGAGGTATGTAGGCGGTGCTACAGAGTTCTTGAAGTGGTGGCCTAACTACGGCTACACTAGAAGAACA
GTATTTGGTATCTGCGCTCTGCTGAAGCCAGTTACCTTCGGAAAAAGAGTTGGTAGCTCTTGATCCGGCA
AACAAACCACCGCTGGTAGCGGTGGTTTTTTTGTTTGCAAGCAGCAGATTACGCGCAGAAAAAAAGGATC
TCAAGAAGATCCTTTGATCTTTTCTACGGGGTCTGACGCTCAGTGGAACGAAAACTCACGTTAAGGGATT
TTGGTCATGAGCTTGCGCCGTCCCGTCAAGTCAGCGTAATGCTCTGCCGGTGTTACAACCAATTAACCAA
TTCTGATTAGAAAAACTCATCGAGCATCAAATGAAACTGCAATTTATTCATATCAGGATTATCAATACCA
TATTTTTGAAAAAGCCGTTTCTGTAATGAAGGAGAAAACTCACCGAGGCAGTTCCATAGGATGGCAAGAT
CCTGGTATCGGTCTGCGATTCCGACTCGTCCAACATCAATACAACCTATTAATTTCCCCTCGTCAAAAAT
AAGGTTATCAAGTGAGAAATCACCATGAGTGACGACTGAATCCGGCGAGAATGGCAAAAGTTTATGCATT
TCTTTCCAGACTTGTTCAACAGGCCAGCCATTACGCTCGTCATCAAAATCACTCGCATCAACCAAACCGT
TATTCATTCGTGATTGCGCCTGAGCGAGACGAAATACGCGATCGCTGTTAAAAGGACAATTACAAACAGG
AATCGAATGCAACCGGCGCAGGAACACTGCCAGCGCATCAACAATATTTTCACCTGAATCAGGATATTCT
TCTAATACCTGGAATGCTGTTTTTCCGGGGATCGCAGTGGTGAGTAACCATGCATCATCAGGAGTACGGA
TAAAATGCTTGATGGTCGGAAGAGGCATAAATTCCGTCAGCCAGTTTAGTCTGACCATCTCATCTGTAAC
ATCATTGGCAACGCTACCTTTGCCATGTTTCAGAAACAACTCTGGCGCATCGGGCTTCCCATACAAGCGA
TAGATTGTCGCACCTGATTGCCCGACATTATCGCGAGCCCATTTATACCCATATAAATCAGCATCCATGT
TGGAATTTAATCGCGGCCTCGACGTTTCCCGTTGAATATGGCTCATAACACCCCTTGTATTACTGTTTAT
GTAAGCAGACAGTTTTATTGTTCATGATGATATATTTTTATCTTGTGCAATGTAACATCAGAGATTTTGA
GACACGGGCCCTGCGCCCTGCAGCTCTAG
