Features (pLannotate 1.2.2; 9 found; start..end, strand, type, name):
     49..134     +  protein_bind   attL1 (fragment): mutant version of attL; recombination site for the Gateway® LR reaction LR Clonase™
    125..145     +  protein_bind   attB5: mutant version of attB; core recombination site for the Gateway® BP reaction BP Clonase™
    333..524     -  promoter       SV40 promoter (fragment): SV40 enhancer and early promoter
    570..590     -  protein_bind   attB4: mutant version of attB; core recombination site for the Gateway® BP reaction BP Clonase™
    581..666     -  protein_bind   attL1 (fragment): mutant version of attL; recombination site for the Gateway® LR reaction LR Clonase™
    716..759     -  terminator     rrnB T1 terminator: Escherichia coli rrnB; transcription terminator T1 from the E. coli rrnB gene
    891..918     +  terminator     rrnB T2 terminator: transcription terminator T2 from the E. coli rrnB gene
   1053..1641    -  rep_origin     ori: high-copy-number ColE1/pMB1/pBR322/pUC origin of replication
   1784..2593    -  CDS            KanR: aminoglycoside phosphotransferase; aph(3')-Ia; confers resistance to kanamycin in bacteria or G418 (Geneticin®) in eukaryotes
>Addgene plasmid #162978 | C453-E21: attB4-FerHp>-attB5 | addgene full sequence | sequence record 340176 | Addgene NGS Result
ATCAGAGATTTTGAGACACGGGCCCTGCGCCCTGCAGCTCTAGAGCTCCAAATAATGATTTTATTTTGAC
TGATAGTGACCTGTTCGTTGCAACAAATTGATAAGCAATGCTTTTTTATAATGCCAACTTTGTATACAAA
AGTTGGCCGGCGAAGAACGTCTGGCCCTGCGGGTCGCTTGTGGTCTCTTATAGCCGCGTCGGCGTCAGGC
CCGCCCCGGCCAATCAGCGCCGCCCGCCCCGAGCCCGCTCCTTCCGGTGGGCGCGGGACCCCGCCCCTGC
TGTGGGGGAGGGGCGGCCGCTGGAGGCCCTCGCGCGCTCTGGCGGAACTAGTGGGACTATGGTTGCTGAC
TAATTGAGATGCATGCTTTGCATACTTCTGCCTGCTGGGGAGCCTGGGGACTTTCCACACCTGGTTGCTG
ACTAATTGAGATGCATGCTTTGCATACTTCTGCCTGCTGGGGAGCCTGGGGACTTTCCACACCCTAACTG
ACACACATTCCACAGCTGGTTCTTTCAGCCTCAGAAGGTACCTAACCAAGTTCCTCTTTCAGAGGTTATT
TCAGGCCGCCAACTTTTCTATACAAAGTTGGCATTATAAAAAAGCATTGCTTATCAATTTGTTGCAACGA
ACAGGTCACTATCAGTCAAAATAAAATCATTATTTGGAGCTCCATGGTAGCGTTAACGCGAGAGTAGGGA
ACTGCCAGGCATCAAATAAAACGAAAGGCTCAGTCGGAAGACTGGGCCTTTCGTTTTATCTGTTGTTTGT
CGGTGAACGCTCTCCTGAGTAGGACAAATCCGCCGGGAGCGGATTTGAACGTTGTGAAGCAACGGCCCGG
AGGGTGGCGGGCAGGACGCCCGCCATAAACTGCCAGGCATCAAACTAAGCAGAAGGCCATCCTGACGGAT
GGCCTTTTTGCGTTTCTACAAACTCTTCCTGGCTAGCGGTAATACGGTTATCCACAGAATCAGGGGATAA
CGCAGGAAAGAACATGTGAGCAAAAGGCCAGCAAAAGGCCAGGAACCGTAAAAAGGCCGCGTTGCTGGCG
TTTTTCCATAGGCTCCGCCCCCCTGACGAGCATCACAAAAATCGACGCTCAAGTCAGAGGTGGCGAAACC
CGACAGGACTATAAAGATACCAGGCGTTTCCCCCTGGAAGCTCCCTCGTGCGCTCTCCTGTTCCGACCCT
GCCGCTTACCGGATACCTGTCCGCCTTTCTCCCTTCGGGAAGCGTGGCGCTTTCTCATAGCTCACGCTGT
AGGTATCTCAGTTCGGTGTAGGTCGTTCGCTCCAAGCTGGGCTGTGTGCACGAACCCCCCGTTCAGCCCG
ACCGCTGCGCCTTATCCGGTAACTATCGTCTTGAGTCCAACCCGGTAAGACACGACTTATCGCCACTGGC
AGCAGCCACTGGTAACAGGATTAGCAGAGCGAGGTATGTAGGCGGTGCTACAGAGTTCTTGAAGTGGTGG
CCTAACTACGGCTACACTAGAAGAACAGTATTTGGTATCTGCGCTCTGCTGAAGCCAGTTACCTTCGGAA
AAAGAGTTGGTAGCTCTTGATCCGGCAAACAAACCACCGCTGGTAGCGGTGGTTTTTTTGTTTGCAAGCA
GCAGATTACGCGCAGAAAAAAAGGATCTCAAGAAGATCCTTTGATCTTTTCTACGGGGTCTGACGCTCAG
TGGAACGAAAACTCACGTTAAGGGATTTTGGTCATGAGCTTGCGCCGTCCCGTCAAGTCAGCGTAATGCT
CTGCCGGTGTTACAACCAATTAACCAATTCTGATTAGAAAAACTCATCGAGCATCAAATGAAACTGCAAT
TTATTCATATCAGGATTATCAATACCATATTTTTGAAAAAGCCGTTTCTGTAATGAAGGAGAAAACTCAC
CGAGGCAGTTCCATAGGATGGCAAGATCCTGGTATCGGTCTGCGATTCCGACTCGTCCAACATCAATACA
ACCTATTAATTTCCCCTCGTCAAAAATAAGGTTATCAAGTGAGAAATCACCATGAGTGACGACTGAATCC
GGCGAGAATGGCAAAAGTTTATGCATTTCTTTCCAGACTTGTTCAACAGGCCAGCCATTACGCTCGTCAT
CAAAATCACTCGCATCAACCAAACCGTTATTCATTCGTGATTGCGCCTGAGCGAGACGAAATACGCGATC
GCTGTTAAAAGGACAATTACAAACAGGAATCGAATGCAACCGGCGCAGGAACACTGCCAGCGCATCAACA
ATATTTTCACCTGAATCAGGATATTCTTCTAATACCTGGAATGCTGTTTTTCCGGGGATCGCAGTGGTGA
GTAACCATGCATCATCAGGAGTACGGATAAAATGCTTGATGGTCGGAAGAGGCATAAATTCCGTCAGCCA
GTTTAGTCTGACCATCTCATCTGTAACATCATTGGCAACGCTACCTTTGCCATGTTTCAGAAACAACTCT
GGCGCATCGGGCTTCCCATACAAGCGATAGATTGTCGCACCTGATTGCCCGACATTATCGCGAGCCCATT
TATACCCATATAAATCAGCATCCATGTTGGAATTTAATCGCGGCCTCGACGTTTCCCGTTGAATATGGCT
CATAACACCCCTTGTATTACTGTTTATGTAAGCAGACAGTTTTATTGTTCATGATGATATATTTTTATCT
TGTGCAATGTAAC
